Addgene plasmid #105291: Ypet-RBD
Purpose: To measure Rho activity by binding and FRET analysis
Depositing lab: Kenneth Yamada. Publication: Nonpolarized signaling reveals two distinct modes of 3D cell migration. Petrie RJ, Gavara N, Chadwick RS, Yamada KM. J Cell Biol. 2012 Apr 30;197(3):439-55. doi: 10.1083/jcb.201201124. PubMed 22547408.
Backbone
  Vector backbone: pYPet-C1
  Vector type: Mammalian Expression
Growth in bacteria
  Bacterial resistance: Kanamycin, 50 μg/mL
  Growth temperature: 37°C
  Growth strain: DH5alpha
  Copy number: High Copy
Gene/Insert
  Gene/Insert name: RBD (alt name: Rtkn)
  Species: M. musculus (mouse)
  Mutation: aa encoding 7-89
  Entrez Gene: Rtkn
  Tag / fusion protein: Ypet (N terminal on backbone)
  Cloning method: Restriction Enzyme; 5′ cloning site EcoR1 (unknown if destroyed); 3′ cloning site BamH1 (unknown if destroyed)
  Sequencing primers: 5′ CATGGTCCTGCTGGAGTTCGTG
Terms and licenses: Academic/Nonprofit Terms; Industry Terms: Not Available to Industry
Depositor comments: Subcloned the sequence encoding amino acids 7-89 (an additional nucleotide (T) to the 5' end keep it in frame) of mouse Rhotekin into the EcoRI-BamH1 sites of pYPet-C1. The insert was from Dr. Natalie Lamarche-Vane (McGill University).
How to cite: Ypet-RBD was a gift from Kenneth Yamada (Addgene plasmid # 105291 ; http://n2t.net/addgene:105291 ; RRID:Addgene_105291)
