[The description below was written by a language model from this plasmid's Addgene catalogue record and pLannotate feature annotations shown in this document.]
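Description:
Ypet-RBD is a mammalian expression plasmid of about 4.9 kb built on the pYPet-C1 backbone, a C1-style fluorescent protein fusion vector. It is propagated in E. coli through a high-copy ColE1/pUC-type origin and selected with kanamycin. The resistance gene is the Tn5 aminoglycoside phosphotransferase (NeoR/KanR), placed behind tandem bacterial (AmpR/bla) and SV40 early promoters and followed by an HSV TK polyadenylation signal, so the same cassette can give kanamycin resistance in bacteria and G418 resistance in transfected mammalian cells. An f1 origin is also present. The small large T antigen, ble and bGH poly(A) fragments in the automated annotation are short partial matches, most likely backbone remnants rather than functional parts.

The expression unit consists of the human CMV immediate early enhancer and promoter driving the yellow fluorescent protein YPet, followed in frame, across a remnant of the multiple cloning site, by the Rho-binding domain (RBD) of mouse Rhotekin (Rtkn), amino acids 7-89, and ending at the SV40 poly(A) signal. The fragment was subcloned between the EcoRI and BamHI sites, with one extra nucleotide added at the 5' end to preserve the reading frame with the N-terminal YPet. The annotation tool matched the insert to the rat Rtkn entry, but the catalogue record gives mouse as the source species.

The stated purpose is to measure Rho activity by binding and FRET analysis. The Rhotekin RBD binds selectively to active, GTP-loaded Rho, so in a FRET assay YPet would typically act as the acceptor. The record does not name the partner construct that would carry the donor.
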