Features (pLannotate 1.2.2; 15 found; start..end, strand, type, name):
     14..602     +  rep_origin     ori: high-copy-number ColE1/pMB1/pBR322/pUC origin of replication
    777..1080    +  enhancer       CMV enhancer: human cytomegalovirus immediate early enhancer
   1081..1284    +  promoter       CMV promoter: human cytomegalovirus (CMV) immediate early promoter
   1328..2044    +  CDS            YPet: YPet is a basic (constitutively fluorescent) yellow fluorescent protein published in 2005, derived from Aequorea victoria. It has moderate acid sensitivity.
   2046..2068    +  misc_feature   MCS (fragment): multiple cloning site
   2069..2317    +  CDS            Rtkn (fragment): RTKN_RAT - Experimental evidence at protein level: Swiss-Prot protein existence level 1. Mediates Rho signaling to activate NF-kappa-B and may confer increased resistance to apoptosis to cells in gastric tumorigenesis. May play a novel role in the organization of septin structures (By similarity). From Rattus norvegicus (Rat).
   2343..2427    +  CDS            large T antigen (fragment): large T antigen from SV40 (simian virus 40)
   2450..2571    +  polyA_signal   SV40 poly(A) signal: SV40 polyadenylation signal
   2605..3033    -  rep_origin     f1 ori (sequence partly withheld): f1 bacteriophage origin of replication; arrow indicates direction of (+) strand synthesis
   3060..3164    +  promoter       AmpR promoter: bla
   3166..3523    +  promoter       SV40 promoter: SV40 enhancer and early promoter
   3558..4352    +  CDS            NeoR/KanR: aminoglycoside phosphotransferase from Tn5; aph(3')-II (or nptII); confers resistance to neomycin, kanamycin, and G418 (Geneticin®)
   4373..4525    +  CDS            ble (fragment): BLE_KLEPN - Experimental evidence at protein level: Swiss-Prot protein existence level 1. Binding protein with a strong affinity to the bleomycin family of antibiotics. Binds to CL990; an antimitotic-antibiotic compound. From Klebsiella pneumoniae.
   4584..4631    +  polyA_signal   HSV TK poly(A) signal: herpes simplex virus thymidine kinase polyadenylation signal (Cole and Stacy, 1985)
   4722..4738    -  polyA_signal   bGH poly(A) signal (fragment): bovine growth hormone polyadenylation signal
>Addgene plasmid #105291 | Ypet-RBD | addgene full sequence | sequence record 204185 | Addgene NGS Result
TCAAAGGATCTTCTTGAGATCCTTTTTTTCTGCGCGTAATCTGCTGCTTGCAAACAAAAAAACCACCGCT
ACCAGCGGTGGTTTGTTTGCCGGATCAAGAGCTACCAACTCTTTTTCCGAAGGTAACTGGCTTCAGCAGA
GCGCAGATACCAAATACTGTTCTTCTAGTGTAGCCGTAGTTAGGCCACCACTTCAAGAACTCTGTAGCAC
CGCCTACATACCTCGCTCTGCTAATCCTGTTACCAGTGGCTGCTGCCAGTGGCGATAAGTCGTGTCTTAC
CGGGTTGGACTCAAGACGATAGTTACCGGATAAGGCGCAGCGGTCGGGCTGAACGGGGGGTTCGTGCACA
CAGCCCAGCTTGGAGCGAACGACCTACACCGAACTGAGATACCTACAGCGTGAGCTATGAGAAAGCGCCA
CGCTTCCCGAAGGGAGAAAGGCGGACAGGTATCCGGTAAGCGGCAGGGTCGGAACAGGAGAGCGCACGAG
GGAGCTTCCAGGGGGAAACGCCTGGTATCTTTATAGTCCTGTCGGGTTTCGCCACCTCTGACTTGAGCGT
CGATTTTTGTGATGCTCGTCAGGGGGGCGGAGCCTATGGAAAAACGCCAGCAACGCGGCCTTTTTACGGT
TCCTGGCCTTTTGCTGGCCTTTTGCTCACATGTTCTTTCCTGCGTTATCCCCTGATTCTGTGGATAACCG
TATTACCGCCATGCATTAGTTATTAATAGTAATCAATTACGGGGTCATTAGTTCATAGCCCATATATGGA
GTTCCGCGTTACATAACTTACGGTAAATGGCCCGCCTGGCTGACCGCCCAACGACCCCCGCCCATTGACG
TCAATAATGACGTATGTTCCCATAGTAACGCCAATAGGGACTTTCCATTGACGTCAATGGGTGGAGTATT
TACGGTAAACTGCCCACTTGGCAGTACATCAAGTGTATCATATGCCAAGTACGCCCCCTATTGACGTCAA
TGACGGTAAATGGCCCGCCTGGCATTATGCCCAGTACATGACCTTATGGGACTTTCCTACTTGGCAGTAC
ATCTACGTATTAGTCATCGCTATTACCATGGTGATGCGGTTTTGGCAGTACATCAATGGGCGTGGATAGC
GGTTTGACTCACGGGGATTTCCAAGTCTCCACCCCATTGACGTCAATGGGAGTTTGTTTTGGCACCAAAA
TCAACGGGACTTTCCAAAATGTCGTAACAACTCCGCCCCATTGACGCAAATGGGCGGTAGGCGTGTACGG
TGGGAGGTCTATATAAGCAGAGCTGGTTTAGTGAACCGTCAGATCCGCTAGCGCTACCGGTGCCACCATG
GTGAGCAAAGGCGAAGAGCTGTTCACCGGCGTGGTGCCCATCCTGGTGGAGCTGGACGGCGACGTGAACG
GCCACAAGTTCAGCGTGAGCGGCGAGGGCGAGGGCGACGCCACCTACGGCAAGCTGACCCTGAAGCTGCT
GTGCACCACCGGCAAGCTGCCCGTGCCCTGGCCCACCCTGGTGACCACCCTGGGCTACGGCGTGCAGTGC
TTCGCCCGGTACCCCGACCACATGAAGCAGCACGACTTCTTCAAGAGCGCCATGCCCGAGGGCTACGTGC
AGGAGCGGACCATCTTCTTCAAGGACGACGGCAACTACAAGACCCGGGCCGAGGTGAAGTTCGAGGGCGA
CACCCTGGTGAACCGGATCGAGCTGAAGGGCATCGACTTCAAGGAGGACGGCAACATCCTGGGCCACAAG
CTGGAGTACAACTACAACAGCCACAACGTGTACATCACCGCCGACAAGCAGAAGAACGGCATCAAGGCCA
ACTTCAAGATCCGGCACAACATCGAGGACGGCGGCGTGCAGCTGGCCGACCACTACCAGCAGAACACCCC
CATCGGCGACGGCCCCGTGCTGCTGCCCGACAACCACTACCTGAGCTACCAGAGCGCCCTGTTCAAGGAC
CCCAACGAGAAGCGGGACCACATGGTGCTGCTGGAGTTCCTGACCGCCGCCGGCATCACCGAGGGCATGA
ACGAGCTCTATAAGGCTCGAGCTCAAGCTTCGAATTCTATCCTGGAGGACCTCAATATGCTCTACATCCG
GCAGATGGCACTCAGCCTGGAGGACACAGAGCTGCAGAGGAAACTAGATCATGAGATCCGGATGAGGGAT
GGGGCCTGCAAGCTGCTGGCAGCCTGCTCCCAGCGAGAGCAGGCTCTGGAAGCCACCAAGAGCCTGCTGG
TGTGCAACAGCCGTATTCTCAGCTACATGGGTGAGCTGCAGCGGCGAAAGGAGGCCCAGGTGCTGGAGAA
GACAGGCTGAGGATCCACCGGATCTAGATAACTGATCATAATCAGCCATACCACATTTGTAGAGGTTTTA
CTTGCTTTAAAAAACCTCCCACACCTCCCCCTGAACCTGAAACATAAAATGAATGCAATTGTTGTTGTTA
ACTTGTTTATTGCAGCTTATAATGGTTACAAATAAAGCAATAGCATCACAAATTTCACAAATAAAGCATT
TTTTTCACTGCATTCTAGTTGTGGTTTGTCCAAACTCATCAATGTATCTTAAGGCGTAAATTGTAAGCGT
TAATATTTTGTTAAAATTCGCGTTAAATTTTTGTTAAATCAGCTCATTTTTTAACCAATAGGCCGAAATC
GGCAAAATCCCTTATAAATCAAAAGAATAGACCGAGATAGGGT
[37 nt withheld, positions 2704-2740]
AAAGAACGTGGACTCCAACGTCAAAGG
[49 nt withheld, positions 2768-2816]
T
[91 nt withheld, positions 2818-2908]
G
[124 nt withheld, positions 2910-3033]
CAGGTGGCACTTTTCGGGGAAATGTGCGCGGAACCCCTATTTGTTTATTTTTCTAAATACATTCAAATAT
GTATCCGCTCATGAGACAATAACCCTGATAAATGCTTCAATAATATTGAAAAAGGAAGAGTCCTGAGGCG
GAAAGAACCAGCTGTGGAATGTGTGTCAGTTAGGGTGTGGAAAGTCCCCAGGCTCCCCAGCAGGCAGAAG
TATGCAAAGCATGCATCTCAATTAGTCAGCAACCAGGTGTGGAAAGTCCCCAGGCTCCCCAGCAGGCAGA
AGTATGCAAAGCATGCATCTCAATTAGTCAGCAACCATAGTCCCGCCCCTAACTCCGCCCATCCCGCCCC
TAACTCCGCCCAGTTCCGCCCATTCTCCGCCCCATGGCTGACTAATTTTTTTTATTTATGCAGAGGCCGA
GGCCGCCTCGGCCTCTGAGCTATTCCAGAAGTAGTGAGGAGGCTTTTTTGGAGGCCTAGGCTTTTGCAAA
GATCGATCAAGAGACAGGATGAGGATCGTTTCGCATGATTGAACAAGATGGATTGCACGCAGGTTCTCCG
GCCGCTTGGGTGGAGAGGCTATTCGGCTATGACTGGGCACAACAGACAATCGGCTGCTCTGATGCCGCCG
TGTTCCGGCTGTCAGCGCAGGGGCGCCCGGTTCTTTTTGTCAAGACCGACCTGTCCGGTGCCCTGAATGA
ACTGCAAGACGAGGCAGCGCGGCTATCGTGGCTGGCCACGACGGGCGTTCCTTGCGCAGCTGTGCTCGAC
GTTGTCACTGAAGCGGGAAGGGACTGGCTGCTATTGGGCGAAGTGCCGGGGCAGGATCTCCTGTCATCTC
ACCTTGCTCCTGCCGAGAAAGTATCCATCATGGCTGATGCAATGCGGCGGCTGCATACGCTTGATCCGGC
TACCTGCCCATTCGACCACCAAGCGAAACATCGCATCGAGCGAGCACGTACTCGGATGGAAGCCGGTCTT
GTCGATCAGGATGATCTGGACGAAGAGCATCAGGGGCTCGCGCCAGCCGAACTGTTCGCCAGGCTCAAGG
CGAGCATGCCCGACGGCGAGGATCTCGTCGTGACCCATGGCGATGCCTGCTTGCCGAATATCATGGTGGA
AAATGGCCGCTTTTCTGGATTCATCGACTGTGGCCGGCTGGGTGTGGCGGACCGCTATCAGGACATAGCG
TTGGCTACCCGTGATATTGCTGAAGAGCTTGGCGGCGAATGGGCTGACCGCTTCCTCGTGCTTTACGGTA
TCGCCGCTCCCGATTCGCAGCGCATCGCCTTCTATCGCCTTCTTGACGAGTTCTTCTGAGCGGGACTCTG
GGGTTCGAAATGACCGACCAAGCGACGCCCAACCTGCCATCACGAGATTTCGATTCCACCGCCGCCTTCT
ATGAAAGGTTGGGCTTCGGAATCGTTTTCCGGGACGCCGGCTGGATGATCCTCCAGCGCGGGGATCTCAT
GCTGGAGTTCTTCGCCCACCCTAGGGGGAGGCTAACTGAAACACGGAAGGAGACAATACCGGAAGGAACC
CGCGCTATGACGGCAATAAAAAGACAGAATAAAACGCACGGTGTTGGGTCGTTTGTTCATAAACGCGGGG
TTCGGTCCCAGGGCTGGCACTCTGTCGATACCCCACCGAGACCCCATTGGGGCCAATACGCCCGCGTTTC
TTCCTTTTCCCCACCCCACCCCCCAAGTTCGGGTGAAGGCCCAGGGCTCGCAGCCAACGTCGGGGCGGCA
GGCCCTGCCATAGCCTCAGGTTACTCATATATACTTTAGATTGATTTAAAACTTCATTTTTAATTTAAAA
GGATCTAGGTGAAGATCCTTTTTGATAATCTCATGACCAAAATCCCTTAACGTGAGTTTTCGTTCCACTG
AGCGTCAGACCCCGTAGAAAAGA
