>Addgene plasmid #105291 | Ypet-RBD | depositor partial sequence | sequence record 199488 | Sequence of insert
GTCTATAAGGCTCGAGCTCAAGCTTCGAATTCTATCCTGGAGGACCTCAATATGCTCTACATCCGGCAGA
TGGCACTCAGCCTGGAGGACACAGAGCTGCAGAGGAAACTAGATCATGAGATCCGGATGAGGGATGGGGC
CTGCAAGCTGCTGGCAGCCTGCTCCCAGCGAGAGCAGGCTCTGGAAGCCACCAAGAGCCTGCTGGTGTGC
AACAGCCGTATTCTCAGCTACATGGGTGAGCTGCAGCGGCGAAAGGAGGCCCAGGTGCTGGAGAAGACAG
GCTGAGGATCCACCGGATCTAGATAACTGATCATAATCAGCCATACCACATTTGTAGAGGTTTTACTTGC
TTTAAAAAACCTCCCACACCTCCCCCTGAACCTGAAACATAAAATGAATGCAATTGTTGTTGTTAACTTG
TTTATTGCAGCTTA
